>Addgene plasmid #46876 | pMA3431 | depositor full sequence | sequence record 66377 | pMA3431 sequence 8700 bps
GTCGATCGACGGATCGGGAGATCTCCCGATCCCCTATGGTGCACTCTCAGTACAATCTGCTCTGATGCCG
CATAGTTAAGCCAGTATCTGCTCCCTGCTTGTGTGTTGGAGGTCGCTGAGTAGTGCGCGAGCAAAATTTA
AGCTACAACAAGGCAAGGCTTGACCGACAATTGCATGAAGAATCTGCTTAGGGTTAGGCGTTTTGCGCTG
CTTCGCGATGTACGGGCCAGATATACGCGCGCGTTGACATTGATTATTGACTAGCTAGTTATTAATAGTA
ATCAATTACGGGGTCATTAGTTCATAGCCCATATATGGAGTTCCGCGTTACATAACTTACGGTAAATGGC
CCGCCTGGCTGACCGCCCAACGACCCCCGCCCATTGACGTCAATAATGACGTATGTTCCCATAGTAACGC
CAATAGGGACTTTCCATTGACGTCAATGGGTGGAGTATTTACGGTAAACTGCCCACTTGGCAGTACATCA
AGTGTATCATATGCCAAGTACGCCCCCTATTGACGTCAATGACGGTAAATGGCCCGCCTGGCATTATGCC
CAGTACATGACCTTATGGGACTTTCCTACTTGGCAGTACATCTACGTATTAGTCATCGCTATTACCATGG
TGATGCGGTTTTGGCAGTACATCAATGGGCGTGGATAGCGGTTTGACTCACGGGGATTTCCAAGTCTCCA
CCCCATTGACGTCAATGGGAGTTTGTTTTGGCACCAAAATCAACGGGACTTTCCAAAATGTCGTAACAAC
TCCGCCCCATTGACGCAAATGGGCGGTAGGCGTGTACGGTGGGAGGTCTATAGACCAGATCTGAGCCTGG
GAGCTCTCTGGCTAACTAGGGAACCCACTGCTTAAGCCTCAATAAAGCTTGCCTTGAGTGCTTCAAGTAG
TGTGTGCCCGTCTGTTGTGTGACTCTGGTAACTAGAGATCCCTCAGACCCTTTTAGTCAGTGTGGAAAAT
CTCTAGCAGTGGCGCCCGAACAGGGACTTGAAAGCGAAAGGGAAACCAGAGGAGCTCTCTCGACGCAGGA
CTCGGCTTGCTGAAGCGCGCACGGCAAGAGGCGAGGGGCGGCGACTGGTGAGTACGCCAAAAATTTTGAC
TAGCGGAGGCTAGAAGGAGAGAGATGGGTGCGAGAGCGTCAGTATTAAGCGGGGGAGAATTAGATCGCGA
TGGGAAAAAATTCGGTTAAGGCCAGGGGGAAAGAAAAAATATAAATAAACATATAGTATGGGCAAGCAGG
GAGCTAGAACGATTCGCAGTTAATCCTGGCCTGTTAGAAACATCAGAAGGCTGTAGACAAATACTGGGAC
AGCTACAACCATCCCTTCAGACAGGATCAGAAGAACTTAGATCATTATATAATACAGTAGCAACCCTCTA
TTGTGTGCATCAAAGGATAGAGATAAAAGACACCAAGGAAGCTTTAGACAAGATAGAGGAAGAGCAAAAC
AAAAGTAAGACCACCGCACAGCAAGCGGCCGGCCGCGCTGATCTTCAGACCTGGAGGAGGAGATATGAGG
GACAATTGGAGAAGTGAATTATATAAATATAAAGTAGTAAAAATTGAACCATTAGGAGTAGCACCCACCA
AGGCAAAGAGAAGAGTGGTGCAGAGAGAAAAAAGAGCAGTGGGAATAGGAGCTTTGTTCCTTGGGTTCTT
GGGAGCAGCAGGAAGCACTATGGGCGCAGCGTCAATGACGCTGACGGTACAGGCCAGACAATTATTGTCT
GGTATAGTGCAGCAGCAGAACAATTTGCTGAGGGCTATTGAGGCGCAACAGCATCTGTTGCAACTCACAG
TCTGGGGCATCAAGCAGCTCCAGGCAAGAATCCTGGCTGTGGAAAGATACCTAAAGGATCAACAGCTCCT
GGGGATTTGGGGTTGCTCTGGAAAACTCATTTGCACCACTGCTGTGCCTTGGAATGCTAGTTGGAGTAAT
AAATCTCTGGAACAGATTTGGAATCACACGACCTGGATGGAGTGGGACAGAGAAATTAACAATTACACAA
GCTTAATACACTCCTTAATTGAAGAATCGCAAAACCAGCAAGAAAAGAATGAACAAGAATTATTGGAATT
AGATAAATGGGCAAGTTTGTGGAATTGGTTTAACATAACAAATTGGCTGTGGTATATAAAATTATTCATA
ATGATAGTAGGAGGCTTGGTAGGTTTAAGAATAGTTTTTGCTGTACTTTCTATAGTGAATAGAGTTAGGC
AGGGATATTCACCATTATCGTTTCAGACCCACCTCCCAACCCCGAGGGGACCCGACAGGCCCGAAGGAAT
AGAAGAAGAAGGTGGAGAGAGAGACAGAGACAGATCCATTCGATTAGTGAACGGATCGGCACTGCGTGCG
CCAATTCGACAAATGGCAGTATTCATCCACAATTTTAAAAGAAAAGGGGGGATTGGGGGGTACAGTGCAG
GGGAAAGAATAGTAGACATAATAGCAACAGACATACAAACTAAAGAATTACAAAAACAAATTACAAAAAT
TCAAAATTTTCGGGTTTATTACAGGGACAGCAGAGATCCAGTTTGGTTAGTACCGGGCCGGCCCGCTCTA
GCTAGACGTATTACCGCCAGACCTCGAGTTTACTCCCTATCAGTGATAGAGAACGTATGTCGAGTTTACT
CCCTATCAGTGATAGAGAACGATGTCGAGTTTACTCCCTATCAGTGATAGAGAACGTATGTCGAGTTTAC
TCCCTATCAGTGATAGAGAACGTATGTCGAGTTTACTCCCTATCAGTGATAGAGAACGTATGTCGAGTTT
ATCCCTATCAGTGATAGAGAACGTATGTCGAGTTTACTCCCTATCAGTGATAGAGAACGTATGTCGAGGT
AGGCGTGTACGGTGGGAGGCCTATATAAGCAGAGCTCGTTTAGTGAACCGTCAGATCGCCTGGAGAATTC
GATATCAAGCTTATCGATACCGTCGACGGTATCGATAAGCTTGATGCGTGCCACCATGTTCTGCAGGAAG
TTCAAAGATCTCAAGATCACGGGGGAGTGTCCTTTCTCCTTACTGGCTCCTGGTCAGGTTCCTACGGAGC
CAATAGAGGAGGTGGCCGGAGTCTCTGAGAGCTGCCAGGCCACTCTGCCCACCTGCCAGGAGTTTGCTGA
GAATGCAGAAGGGAGTCACCCCCAAAGAAAGACAAGCCGCAACAGAGTCTACCTACACACCCTGGCAGAG
AGTATTGGCAAGCTCATTTTCCCAGAGTTTGAGAGACTGAACCTTGCACTTCAGAGAACATTGGCAAAGC
ACAAAATAAAGGAAAACAGGAATTCTTCAGAAAAAGAAGACCTTGAAAGAATAATTGCAGAAGAAGCAAT
TGCGGCAGGTGTCCCAGTGGAGGCGCTCAAAGACTCTCTGGGTGAGGAACTGTTCAAGATCTGTTATGAG
GAAGATGAGCACATCCTGGGCGTGGTTGGCGGCACCCTGAAGGACTTTCTCAACAGCTTCAGCACGCTCC
TGAAGCAGAGCAGCCACTGCCAGGAGGCGGAGAGGCGGGGGCGACTGGAAGATGCCTCCATCTTGTGCCT
GGACAAGGACCAGGACTTTCTAAATGTTTACTACTTCTTCCCGAAGAGAACCACAGCCCTGCTTCTCCCC
GGTATCATTAAAGCGGCTGCTCGCATACTGTACGAAAGCCACGTGGAGGTGTCCCTGATGCCTCCCTGCT
TCCGAAGTGAGTGTACCGAATTCGTGAACCAGCCCTATTTGCTCTACTCGGTCCACGTGAAGAGCACCAA
GCCTTCTCTGTCCCCAGGCAAACCCCAGTCCTCGCTAGTGATCCCTACTTCGCTCTTCTGCAAAACTTTC
CCATTCCACTTCATGCTGGACCGTGACCTGGCCATTCTGCAGCTGGGTAATGGCATCAGAAGGCTGGTGA
ACAAGAGGGACTTCCAAGGGAAGCCCAACTTTGAAGAGTTCTTTGAAATTCTAACTCCCAAAATCAACCA
GACATTTAGCGGCATCATGACAATGTTGAATATGCAGTTTGTCATACGGGTGAGGAGATGGGATAACTTA
GTGAAGAAATCTTCAAGGGTTATGGACCTCAAAGGTCAAATGATCTACATCGTTGAATCCAGTGCCATCT
TGTTCTTAGGGTCGCCGTGTGTGGACAGATTGGAAGATTTCACAGGACGGGGTCTCTATCTGTCTGACAT
CCCGATTCATAATGCCCTGAGGGATGTTGTCTTGATAGGGGAACAGGCACGGGCTCAAGATGGCCTCAAG
AAGAGGTTGGGAAAGCTGAAGGCAACCTTGGAGCATGCCCACCAAGCCCTGGAGGAGGAGAAGAAGAAGA
CGGTAGATCTCCTGTGTTCTATCTTTCCCTCTGAGGTTGCTCAGCAGCTCTGGCAAGGACAAATTGTGCA
AGCCAAGAAGTTCAATGAGGTCACCATGCTCTTCTCAGATATCGTAGGGTTCACTGCCATCTGCTCTCAG
TGTTCACCTCTGCAGGTCATCACCATGCTCAACGCTCTCTATACTCGCTTTGACCAACAGTGTGGAGAGC
TGGATGTCTACAAGGTGGAGACCATCGGAGATGCATATTGTGTGGCAGGGGGATTGCACAGAGAGAGTGA
CACACATGCTGTCCAGATAGCACTGATGGCCCTGAAGATGATGGAGCTCTCCAATGAGGTCATGTCTCCC
CACGGAGAACCTATCAAGATGCGAATCGGACTGCATTCTGGGTCAGTGTTTGCTGGAGTTGTTGGAGTGA
AGATGCCCCAGTATTGCCTGTTTGGAAACAATGTCACTCTGGCTAACAAATTTGAGTCCTGCAGTGTGCC
TCGGAAAATCAATGTCAGCCCCACGACATACAGGTTACTCAAAGACTGTCCTGGCTTTGTGTTCACCCCG
AGATCGAGGGAGGAGCTTCCACCAAACTTCCCTAGTGACATTCCTGGAATCTGTCACTTTCTGGATGCTT
ATCAACATCAAGGACCTAATTCTAAACCATGGTTCCAGCAGAAAGATGCAGAAGATGGAAACGCTAACTT
CTTAGGCAAAGCATCAGGGGTAGATGAGCAGAAACTCATCAGCGAGGAGGACCTGTGAGGATCCCCCGGG
CTGCAGGAATTGATGGCCGCCACCGCGGTGGAGGACCCTGTGGAATGTGTGTCAGTTAGGGTGTGGAAAG
TCCCCAGGCTCCCCAGCAGGCAGAAGTATGCAAAGCATGCATCTCAATTAGTCAGCAACCAGGTGTGGAA
AGTCCCCAGGCTCCCCAGCAGGCAGAAGTATGCAAAGCATGCATCTCAATTAGTCAGCAACCATAGTCCC
GCCCCTAACTCCGCCCATCCCGCCCCTAACTCCGCCCAGTTCCGCCCATTCTCCGCCCCATGGCTGACTA
ATTTTTTTTATTTATGCAGAGGCCGAGGCCGCCTCGGCCTCTGAGCTATTCCAGAAGTAGTGAGGAGGCT
TTTTTGGAGGCCTAGGCTTTTGCAAAAAGCTAGCTTACCATGACCGAGTACAAGCCCACGGTGCGCCTCG
CCACCCGCGACGACGTCCCCAGGGCCGTACGCACCCTCGCCGCCGCGTTCGCCGACTACCCCGCCACGCG
CCACACCGTCGATCCGGACCGCCACATCGAGCGGGTCACCGAGCTGCAAGAACTCTTCCTCACGCGCGTC
GGGCTCGACATCGGCAAGGTGTGGGTCGCGGACGACGGCGCCGCGGTGGCGGTCTGGACCACGCCGGAGA
GCGTCGAAGCGGGGGCGGTGTTCGCCGAGATCGGCCCGCGCATGGCCGAGTTGAGCGGTTCCCGGCTGGC
CGCGCAGCAACAGATGGAAGGCCTCCTGGCGCCGCACCGGCCCAAGGAGCCCGCGTGGTTCCTGGCCACC
GTCGGCGTCTCGCCCGACCACCAGGGCAAGGGTCTGGGCAGCGCCGTCGTGCTCCCCGGAGTGGAGGCGG
CCGAGCGCGCCGGGGTGCCCGCCTTCCTGGAGACCTCCGCGCCCCGCAACCTCCCCTTCTACGAGCGGCT
CGGCTTCACCGTCACCGCCGACGTCGAGGTGCCCGAAGGACCGCGCACCTGGTGCATGACCCGCAAGCCC
GGTGCCTGACGCCCGCCCCACGACCCGCAGCGCCCGACCGAAAGGAGCGCACGACCCCATGCATCGATAC
CGTCAATTCGATTAAGTCGAGGGTCGATCGACCTCGATCGAGACCTAGAAAAACATGGAGCAATCACAAG
TAGCAATACAGCAGCTACCAATGCTGATTGTGCCTGGCTAGAAGCACAAGAGGAGGAGGAGGTGGGTTTT
CCAGTCACACCTCAGGTACCTTTAAGACCAATGACTTACAAGGCAGCTGTAGATCTTAGCCACTTTTTAA
AAGAAAAGGGGGGACTGGAAGGGCTAATTCACTCCCAACGAAGACAAGATATCCTTGATCTGTGGATCTA
CCACACACAAGGCTACTTCCCTGATTGGCAGAACTACACACCAGGGCCAGGGATCAGATATCCACTGACC
TTTGGATGGTGCTACAAGCTAGTACCAGTTGAGCAAGAGAAGGTAGAAGAAGCCAATGAAGGAGAGAACA
CCCGCTTGTTACACCCTGTGAGCCTGCATGGGATGGATGACCCGGAGAGAGAAGTATTAGAGTGGAGGTT
TGACAGCCGCCTAGCATTTCATCACATGGCCCGAGAGCTGCATCCGGACTGTACTGGGTCTCTCTGGTTA
GACCAGATCTGAGCCTGGGAGCTCTCTGGCTAACTAGGGAACCCACTGCTTAAGCCTCAATAAAGCTTGC
CTTGAGTGCTTCAAGTAGTGTGTGCCCGTCTGTTGTGTGACTCTGGTAACTAGAGATCCCTCAGACCCTT
TTAGTCAGTGTGGAAAATCTCTAGCAGCATGTGAGCAAAAGGCCAGCAAAAGGCCAGGAACCGTAAAAAG
GCCGCGTTGCTGGCGTTTTTCCATAGGCTCCGCCCCCCTGACGAGCATCACAAAAATCGACGCTCAAGTC
AGAGGTGGCGAAACCCGACAGGACTATAAAGATACCAGGCGTTTCCCCCTGGAAGCTCCCTCGTGCGCTC
TCCTGTTCCGACCCTGCCGCTTACCGGATACCTGTCCGCCTTTCTCCCTTCGGGAAGCGTGGCGCTTTCT
CATAGCTCACGCTGTAGGTATCTCAGTTCGGTGTAGGTCGTTCGCTCCAAGCTGGGCTGTGTGCACGAAC
CCCCCGTTCAGCCCGACCGCTGCGCCTTATCCGGTAACTATCGTCTTGAGTCCAACCCGGTAAGACACGA
CTTATCGCCACTGGCAGCAGCCACTGGTAACAGGATTAGCAGAGCGAGGTATGTAGGCGGTGCTACAGAG
TTCTTGAAGTGGTGGCCTAACTACGGCTACACTAGAAGAACAGTATTTGGTATCTGCGCTCTGCTGAAGC
CAGTTACCTTCGGAAAAAGAGTTGGTAGCTCTTGATCCGGCAAACAAACCACCGCTGGTAGCGGTGGTTT
TTTTGTTTGCAAGCAGCAGATTACGCGCAGAAAAAAAGGATCTCAAGAAGATCCTTTGATCTTTTCTACG
GGGTCTGACGCTCAGTGGAACGAAAACTCACGTTAAGGGATTTTGGTCATGAGATTATCAAAAAGGATCT
TCACCTAGATCCTTTTAAATTAAAAATGAAGTTTTAAATCAATCTAAAGTATATATGAGTAAACTTGGTC
TGACAGTTACCAATGCTTAATCAGTGAGGCACCTATCTCAGCGATCTGTCTATTTCGTTCATCCATAGTT
GCCTGACTCCCCGTCGTGTAGATAACTACGATACGGGAGGGCTTACCATCTGGCCCCAGTGCTGCAATGA
TACCGCGAGACCCACGCTCACCGGCTCCAGATTTATCAGCAATAAACCAGCCAGCCGGAAGGGCCGAGCG
CAGAAGTGGTCCTGCAACTTTATCCGCCTCCATCCAGTCTATTAATTGTTGCCGGGAAGCTAGAGTAAGT
AGTTCGCCAGTTAATAGTTTGCGCAACGTTGTTGCCATTGCTACAGGCATCGTGGTGTCACGCTCGTCGT
TTGGTATGGCTTCATTCAGCTCCGGTTCCCAACGATCAAGGCGAGTTACATGATCCCCCATGTTGTGCAA
AAAAGCGGTTAGCTCCTTCGGTCCTCCGATCGTTGTCAGAAGTAAGTTGGCCGCAGTGTTATCACTCATG
GTTATGGCAGCACTGCATAATTCTCTTACTGTCATGCCATCCGTAAGATGCTTTTCTGTGACTGGTGAGT
ACTCAACCAAGTCATTCTGAGAATAGTGTATGCGGCGACCGAGTTGCTCTTGCCCGGCGTCAATACGGGA
TAATACCGCGCCACATAGCAGAACTTTAAAAGTGCTCATCATTGGAAAACGTTCTTCGGGGCGAAAACTC
TCAAGGATCTTACCGCTGTTGAGATCCAGTTCGATGTAACCCACTCGTGCACCCAACTGATCTTCAGCAT
CTTTTACTTTCACCAGCGTTTCTGGGTGAGCAAAAACAGGAAGGCAAAATGCCGCAAAAAAGGGAATAAG
GGCGACACGGAAATGTTGAATACTCATACTCTTCCTTTTTCAATATTATTGAAGCATTTATCAGGGTTAT
TGTCTCATGAGCGGATACATATTTGAATGTATTTAGAAAAATAAACAAATAGGGGTTCCGCGCACATTTC
CCCGAAAAGTGCCACCTGAC
Features (pLannotate 1.2.2; 21 found; start..end, strand, type, name):
     35..87      -  misc_feature   bom (fragment): basis of mobility region from pBR322
    326..629     +  enhancer       CMV enhancer: human cytomegalovirus immediate early enhancer
    630..822     +  promoter       CMV promoter (fragment): human cytomegalovirus (CMV) immediate early promoter
    821..988     +  LTR            5' LTR (truncated) (fragment): truncated 5' long terminal repeat (LTR) from HIV-1
   1035..1160    +  misc_feature   HIV-1 Ψ: packaging signal of human immunodeficiency virus type 1
   1144..1480    +  CDS            HIV-1 gag (fragment): gag protein from human immunodeficiency virus 1; gag
   1657..1890    +  misc_feature   RRE: The Rev response element (RRE) of HIV-1 allows for Rev-dependent mRNA export from the nucleus to the cytoplasm.
   2267..2367    +  CDS            Rev (fragment): human immunodeficiency virus 1 (HIV-1) Rev protein; rev; enhances nuclear export of unspliced and incompletely spliced viral mRNAs
   2413..2530    +  misc_feature   cPPT/CTS: central polypurine tract and central termination sequence of HIV-1
   2616..2930    +  promoter       tight TRE promoter: Tet-responsive promoter PTight, consisting of seven tet operator sequences followed by the minimal CMV promoter
   2935..2967    +  misc_feature   MCS (fragment): pBluescript multiple cloning site
   2996..5065    +  CDS            Gucy1a1: GCYA1_RAT - Also known as Guc1a1, Gucy1a3. Experimental evidence at protein level: Swiss-Prot protein existence level 1. From Rattus norvegicus (Rat).
   5099..5121    +  misc_feature   MCS (fragment): pBluescript multiple cloning site
   5125..5143    -  misc_feature   MCS (fragment): pBluescript multiple cloning site
   5157..5486    +  promoter       SV40 promoter: SV40 enhancer and early promoter
   5500..6099    +  CDS            PuroR: puromycin N-acetyltransferase; pac from Streptomyces alboniger; confers resistance to puromycin
   6199..6699    +  CDS            nef (fragment): NEF_HV1LA - Experimental evidence at protein level: Swiss-Prot protein existence level 1. Extracellular Nef protein targets CD4(+) T-lymphocytes for apoptosis by interacting with CXCR4 surface receptors. From Human immunodeficiency virus type 1 group M subtype B (isolate Lai) (HIV-1).
   6706..6886    +  LTR            5' LTR (truncated): truncated 5' long terminal repeat (LTR) from HIV-1
   6948..7536    -  rep_origin     ori: high-copy-number ColE1/pMB1/pBR322/pUC origin of replication
   7707..8567    -  CDS            AmpR: β-lactamase; bla; confers resistance to ampicillin, carbenicillin, and related antibiotics
   8568..8672    -  promoter       AmpR promoter: bla
