[The description below was written by a language model from this plasmid's Addgene catalogue record and pLannotate feature annotations shown in this document.]
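Description:
pMA3431 is an 8.7 kb HIV-1-based lentiviral transfer vector, built on the pMA3211 backbone, for doxycycline-inducible expression of a mutant rat soluble guanylate cyclase 1 alpha 3 subunit (Gucy1a3, also called Gucy1a1). In bacteria it is maintained through a high-copy ColE1/pUC-type origin and selected with ampicillin via the bla gene and its own promoter.

The viral portion begins with a CMV enhancer/promoter fused to a truncated 5' LTR, an arrangement that drives transcription of the vector genome in packaging cells. It is followed by the Ψ packaging signal with an adjoining gag fragment, the Rev response element for Rev-dependent nuclear export of the unspliced RNA, and the cPPT/CTS element, which aids nuclear import and transduction. A second LTR element, preceded by a nef fragment, closes the proviral region.

Between these elements sit two expression units. The TRE-Tight promoter (seven tet operators upstream of a minimal CMV promoter) controls the roughly 2.1 kb Gucy1a3 coding sequence, cloned between SalI and BamHI sites. The insert carries the R592Q substitution and, according to the catalogue entry, a C-terminal Myc tag, although the tag is not separately annotated in the feature table. Downstream, an SV40 enhancer/early promoter drives puromycin N-acetyltransferase for selection of transduced mammalian cells.

No tetracycline transactivator is annotated on the plasmid, so induction presumably depends on one supplied separately in the target cells. The record does not describe the functional consequence of R592Q. The associated study concerns cyclase activity and endothelial permeability, consistent with use for regulated cyclase expression in stably transduced cells.
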