Addgene plasmid #46876: pMA3431
Purpose: A lentiviral vector for the doxycycline-inducible expression of soluble guanylate cyclase1 alpha3 mutant R592Q
Depositing lab: Mikhail Alexeyev & Troy Stevens. Depositing organization: University of South Alabama. Publication: Pseudomonas aeruginosa exotoxin Y is a promiscuous cyclase that increases endothelial tau phosphorylation and permeability. Ochoa CD, Alexeyev M, Pastukh V, Balczon R, Stevens T. J Biol Chem. 2012 Jul 20;287(30):25407-18. doi: 10.1074/jbc.M111.301440. Epub 2012 May 25. PubMed 22637478.
Backbone
  Vector backbone: pMA3211
  Backbone size w/o insert (bp): 6642
  Total vector size (bp): 8700
  Vector type: Lentiviral
  Selectable markers: Puromycin
Growth in bacteria
  Bacterial resistance: Ampicillin, 100 μg/mL
  Growth temperature: 37°C
  Growth strain: Stbl3
  Copy number: High Copy
Gene/Insert
  Gene/Insert name: soluble guanylate cyclase 1alpha 3
  Species: R. norvegicus (rat)
  Insert size (bp): 2137
  Mutation: R592Q
  Entrez Gene: Gucy1a3 (a.k.a. Gucy1a1, SGC)
  Promoter: TRE-Tight
  Tag / fusion protein: Myc (C terminal on insert)
  Cloning method: Restriction Enzyme; 5′ cloning site SalI (not destroyed); 3′ cloning site BamHI (not destroyed)
  Sequencing primers: 5′ ctatagtgaatagagttagg
Resource information
  A portion of this plasmid was derived from a plasmid made by: Open Biosystems
Terms and licenses: Academic/Nonprofit Terms; Industry Terms: Not Available to Industry
How to cite: pMA3431 was a gift from Mikhail Alexeyev & Troy Stevens (Addgene plasmid # 46876 ; http://n2t.net/addgene:46876 ; RRID:Addgene_46876)
