>Addgene plasmid #46876 | pMA3431 | addgene partial sequence | sequence record 68737 | pBabe3 5'-ACCCTAACTGACACACATTCC-3'
GGCCATCAATTCCTGCAGCCCGGGGGATCCTCACAGGTCCTCCTCGCTGATGAGTTTCTGCTCATCTACC
CCTGATGCTTTGCCTAAGAAGTTAGCGTTTCCATCTTCTGCATCTTTCTGCTGGAACCATGGTTTAGAAT
TAGGTCCTTGATGTTGATAAGCATCCAGAAAGTGACAGATTCCAGGAATGTCACTAGGGAAGTTTGGTGG
AAGCTCCTCCCTCGATCTCGGGGTGAACACAAAGCCAGGACAGTCTTTGAGTAACCTGTATGTCGTGGGG
CTGACATTGATTTTCCGAGGCACACTGCAGGACTCAAATTTGTTAGCCAGAGTGACATTGTTTCCAAACA
GGCAATACTGGGGCATCTTCACTCCAACAACTCCAGCAAACACTGACCCAGAATGCAGTCCGATTCGCAT
CTTGATAGGTTCTCCGTGGGGAGACATGACCTCATTGGAGAGCTCCATCATCTTCAGGGCCATCAGTGCT
ATCTGGACAGCATGTGTGTCACTCTCTCTGTGCAATCCCCCTGCCACACAATATGCATCTCCGATGGTCT
CCACCTTGTAGACATCCAGCTCTCCACACTGTTGGTCAAAGCGAGTATAGAGAGCGTTGAGCATGGTGAT
GACCTGCAGAGGTGAACA
